>Addgene plasmid #116482 | pHAGE-PIK3CA-E453K | addgene full sequence | sequence record 252554 | Addgene NGS Result
TGGAAGGGCTAATTCACTCCCAAAGAAGACAAGATATCCTTGATCTGTGGATCTACCACACACAAGGCTA
CTTCCCTGATTAGCAGAACTACACACCAGGGCCAGGGGTCAGATATCCACTGACCTTTGGATGGTGCTAC
AAGCTAGTACCAGTTGAGCCAGATAAGGTAGAAGAGGCCAATAAAGGAGAGAACACCAGCTTGTTACACC
CTGTGAGCCTGCATGGGATGGATGACCCGGAGAGAGAAGTGTTAGAGTGGAGGTTTGACAGCCGCCTAGC
ATTTCATCACGTGGCCCGAGAGCTGCATCCGGAGTACTTCAAGAACTGCTGATATCGAGCTTGCTACAAG
GGACTTTCCGCTGGGGACTTTCCAGGGAGGCGTGGCCTGGGCGGGACTGGGGAGTGGCGAGCCCTCAGAT
CCTGCATATAAGCAGCTGCTTTTTGCCTGTACTGGGTCTCTCTGGTTAGACCAGATCTGAGCCTGGGAGC
TCTCTGGCTAACTAGGGAACCCACTGCTTAAGCCTCAATAAAGCTTGCCTTGAGTGCTTCAAGTAGTGTG
TGCCCGTCTGTTGTGTGACTCTGGTAACTAGAGATCCCTCAGACCCTTTTAGTCAGTGTGGAAAATCTCT
AGCAGTGGCGCCCGAACAGGGACTTGAAAGCGAAAGGGAAACCAGAGGAGCTCTCTCGACGCAGGACTCG
GCTTGCTGAAGCGCGCACGGCAAGAGGCGAGGGGCGGCGACTGGTGAGTACGCCAAAAATTTTGACTAGC
GGAGGCTAGAAGGAGAGAGATGGGTGCGAGAGCGTCAGTATTAAGCGGGGGAGAATTAGATCGCGATGGG
AAAAAATTCGGTTAAGGCCAGGGGGAAAGAAAAAATATAAATTAAAACATATAGTATGGGCAAGCAGGGA
GCTAGAACGATTCGCAGTTAATCCTGGCCTGTTAGAAACATCAGAAGGCTGTAGACAAATACTGGGACAG
CTACAACCATCCCTTCAGACAGGATCAGAAGAACTTAGATCATTATATAATACAGTAGCAACCCTCTATT
GTGTGCATCAAAGGATAGAGATAAAAGACACCAAGGAAGCTTTAGACAAGATAGAGGAAGAGCAAAACAA
AAGTAAGACCACCGCACAGCAAGCGGCCGGCCGCTGATCTTCAGACCTGGAGGAGGAGATATGAGGGACA
ATTGGAGAAGTGAATTATATAAATATAAAGTAGTAAAAATTGAACCATTAGGAGTAGCACCCACCAAGGC
AAAGAGAAGAGTGGTGCAGAGAGAAAAAAGAGCAGTGGGAATAGGAGCTTTGTTCCTTGGGTTCTTGGGA
GCAGCAGGAAGCACTATGGGCGCAGCGTCAATGACGCTGACGGTACAGGCCAGACAATTATTGTCTGGTA
TAGTGCAGCAGCAGAACAATTTGCTGAGGGCTATTGAGGCGCAACAGCATCTGTTGCAACTCACAGTCTG
GGGCATCAAGCAGCTCCAGGCAAGAATCCTGGCTGTGGAAAGATACCTAAAGGATCAACAGCTCCTGGGG
ATTTGGGGTTGCTCTGGAAAACTCATTTGCACCACTGCTGTGCCTTGGAATGCTAGTTGGAGTAATAAAT
CTCTGGAACAGATTTGGAATCACACGACCTGGATGGAGTGGGACAGAGAAATTAACAATTACACAAGCTT
AATACACTCCTTAATTGAAGAATCGCAAAACCAGCAAGAAAAGAATGAACAAGAATTATTGGAATTAGAT
AAATGGGCAAGTTTGTGGAATTGGTTTAACATAACAAATTGGCTGTGGTATATAAAATTATTCATAATGA
TAGTAGGAGGCTTGGTAGGTTTAAGAATAGTTTTTGCTGTACTTTCTATAGTGAATAGAGTTAGGCAGGG
ATATTCACCATTATCGTTTCAGACCCACCTCCCAACCCCGAGGGGACCCGACAGGCCCGAAGGAATAGAA
GAAGAAGGTGGAGAGAGAGACAGAGACAGATCCATTCGATTAGTGAACGGATCTCGACGGTATCGCCGAA
TTCACAAATGGCAGTATTCATCCACAATTTTAAAAGAAAAGGGGGGATTGGGGGGTACAGTGCAGGGGAA
AGAATAGTAGACATAATAGCAACAGACATACAAACTAAAGAATTACAAAAACAAATTACAAAAATTCAAA
ATTTTCGGGTTTATTACAGGGACAGCAGAGATCCAGTTTGGACTAGTCGTGAGGCTCCGGTGCCCGTCAG
TGGGCAGAGCGCACATCGCCCACAGTCCCCGAGAAGTTGGGGGGAGGGGTCGGCAATTGAACCGGTGCCT
AGAGAAGGTGGCGCGGGGTAAACTGGGAAAGTGATGTCGTGTACTGGCTCCGCCTTTTTCCCGAGGGTGG
GGGAGAACCGTATATAAGTGCAGTAGTCGCCGTGAACGTTCTTTTTCGCAACGGGTTTGCCGCCAGAACA
CAGGTAAGTGCCGTGTGTGGTTCCCGCGGGCCTGGCCTCTTTACGGGTTATGGCCCTTGCGTGCCTTGAA
TTACTTCCACCTGGCTGCAGTACGTGATTCTTGATCCCGAGCTTCGGGTTGGAAGTGGGTGGGAGAGTTC
GAGGCCTTGCGCTTAAGGAGCCCCTTCGCCTCGTGCTTGAGTTGAGGCCTGGCCTGGGCGCTGGGGCCGC
CGCGTGCGAATCTGGTGGCACCTTCGCGCCTGTCTCGCTGCTTTCGATAAGTCTCTAGCCATTTAAAATT
TTTGATGACCTGCTGCGACGCTTTTTTTCTGGCAAGATAGTCTTGTAAATGCGGGCCAAGATCTGCACAC
TGGTATTTCGGTTTTTGGGGCCGCGGGCGGCGACGGGGCCCGTGCGTCCCAGCGCACATGTTCGGCGAGG
CGGGGCCTGCGAGCGCGGCCACCGAGAATCGGACGGGGGTAGTCTCAAGCTGGCCGGCCTGCTCTGGTGC
CTGGCCTCGCGCCGCCGTGTATCGCCCCGCCCTGGGCGGCAAGGCTGGCCCGGTCGGCACCAGTTGCGTG
AGCGGAAAGATGGCCGCTTCCCGGCCCTGCTGCAGGGAGCTCAAAATGGAGGACGCGGCGCTCGGGAGAG
CGGGCGGGTGAGTCACCCACACAAAGGAAAAGGGCCTTTCCGTCCTCAGCCGTCGCTTCATGTGACTCCA
CGGAGTACCGGGCGCCGTCCAGGCACCTCGATTAGTTCTCGAGCTTTTGGAGTACGTCGTCTTTAGGTTG
GGGGGAGGGGTTTTATGCGATGGAGTTTCCCCACACTGAGTGGGTGGAGACTGAAGTTAGGCCAGCTTGG
CACTTGATGTAATTCTCCTTGGAATTTGCCCTTTTTGAGTTTGGATCTTGGTTCATTCTCAAGCCTCAGA
CAGTGGTTCAAAGTTTTTTTCTTCCATTTCAGGTGTCGTGAAGCGGCCCTGCAGATATCAACAAGTTTGT
ACAAAAAAGCAGGCACCATGCCTCCAAGACCATCATCAGGTGAACTGTGGGGCATCCACTTGATGCCCCC
AAGAATCCTAGTAGAATGTTTACTACCAAATGGAATGATAGTGACTTTAGAATGCCTCCGTGAGGCTACA
TTAATAACCATAAAGCATGAACTATTTAAAGAAGCAAGAAAATACCCCCTCCATCAACTTCTTCAAGATG
AATCTTCTTACATTTTCGTAAGTGTTACTCAAGAAGCAGAAAGGGAAGAATTTTTTGATGAAACAAGACG
ACTTTGTGACCTTCGGCTTTTTCAACCCTTTTTAAAAGTAATTGAACCAGTAGGCAACCGTGAAGAAAAG
ATCCTCAATCGAGAAATTGGTTTTGCTATCGGCATGCCAGTGTGTGAATTTGATATGGTTAAAGATCCAG
AAGTACAGGACTTCCGAAGAAATATTCTGAACGTTTGTAAAGAAGCTGTGGATCTTAGGGACCTCAATTC
ACCTCATAGTAGAGCAATGTATGTCTATCCTCCAAATGTAGAATCTTCACCAGAATTGCCAAAGCACATA
TATAATAAATTAGATAAAGGGCAAATAATAGTGGTGATCTGGGTAATAGTTTCTCCAAATAATGACAAGC
AGAAGTATACTCTGAAAATCAACCATGACTGTGTACCAGAACAAGTAATTGCTGAAGCAATCAGGAAAAA
AACTCGAAGTATGTTGCTATCCTCTGAACAACTAAAACTCTGTGTTTTAGAATATCAGGGCAAGTATATT
TTAAAAGTGTGTGGATGTGATGAATACTTCCTAGAAAAATATCCTCTGAGTCAGTATAAGTATATAAGAA
GCTGTATAATGCTTGGGAGGATGCCCAATTTGATGTTGATGGCTAAAGAAAGCCTTTATTCTCAACTGCC
AATGGACTGTTTTACAATGCCATCTTATTCCAGACGCATTTCCACAGCTACACCATATATGAATGGAGAA
ACATCTACAAAATCCCTTTGGGTTATAAATAGTGCACTCAGAATAAAAATTCTTTGTGCAACCTACGTGA
ATGTAAATATTCGAGACATTGATAAGATCTATGTTCGAACAGGTATCTACCATGGAGGAGAACCCTTATG
TGACAATGTGAACACTCAAAGAGTACCTTGTTCCAATCCCAGGTGGAATGAATGGCTGAATTATGATATA
TACATTCCTGATCTTCCTCGTGCTGCTCGACTTTGCCTTTCCATTTGCTCTGTTAAAGGCCGAAAGGGTG
CTAAAGAGGAACACTGTCCATTGGCATGGGGAAATATAAACTTGTTTGATTACACAGACACTCTAGTATC
TGGAAAAATGGCTTTGAATCTTTGGCCAGTACCTCATGGATTAAAAGATTTGCTGAACCCTATTGGTGTT
ACTGGATCAAATCCAAATAAAGAAACTCCATGCTTAGAGTTGGAGTTTGACTGGTTCAGCAGTGTGGTAA
AGTTCCCAGATATGTCAGTGATTGAAGAGCATGCCAATTGGTCTGTATCCCGAGAAGCAGGATTTAGCTA
TTCCCACGCAGGACTGAGTAACAGACTAGCTAGAGACAATGAATTAAGGGAAAATGACAAAGAACAGCTC
AAAGCAATTTCTACACGAGATCCTCTCTCTGAAATCACTGAGCAGGAGAAAGATTTTCTATGGAGTCACA
GACACTATTGTGTAACTATCCCCGAAATTCTACCCAAATTGCTTCTGTCTGTTAAATGGAATTCTAGAGA
TGAAGTAGCCCAGATGTATTGCTTGGTAAAAGATTGGCCTCCAATCAAACCTGAACAGGCTATGGAACTT
CTGGACTGTAATTACCCAGATCCTATGGTTCGAGGTTTTGCTGTTCGGTGCTTGGAAAAATATTTAACAG
ATGACAAACTTTCTCAGTATTTAATTCAGCTAGTACAGGTCCTAAAATATGAACAATATTTGGATAACTT
GCTTGTGAGATTTTTACTGAAGAAAGCATTGACTAATCAAAGGATTGGGCACTTTTTCTTTTGGCATTTA
AAATCTGAGATGCACAATAAAACAGTTAGCCAGAGGTTTGGCCTGCTTTTGGAGTCCTATTGTCGTGCAT
GTGGGATGTATTTGAAGCACCTGAATAGGCAAGTCGAGGCAATGGAAAAGCTCATTAACTTAACTGACAT
TCTCAAACAGGAGAAGAAGGATGAAACACAAAAGGTACAGATGAAGTTTTTAGTTGAGCAAATGAGGCGA
CCAGATTTCATGGATGCTCTACAGGGCTTTCTGTCTCCTCTAAACCCTGCTCATCAACTAGGAAACCTCA
GGCTTGAAGAGTGTCGAATTATGTCCTCTGCAAAAAGGCCACTGTGGTTGAATTGGGAGAACCCAGACAT
CATGTCAGAGTTACTGTTTCAGAACAATGAGATCATCTTTAAAAATGGGGATGATTTACGGCAAGATATG
CTAACACTTCAAATTATTCGTATTATGGAAAATATCTGGCAAAATCAAGGTCTTGATCTTCGAATGTTAC
CTTATGGTTGTCTGTCAATCGGTGACTGTGTGGGACTTATTGAGGTGGTGCGAAATTCTCACACTATTAT
GCAAATTCAGTGCAAAGGCGGCTTGAAAGGTGCACTGCAGTTCAACAGCCACACACTACATCAGTGGCTC
AAAGACAAGAACAAAGGAGAAATATATGATGCAGCCATTGACCTGTTTACACGTTCATGTGCTGGATACT
GTGTAGCTACCTTCATTTTGGGAATTGGAGATCGTCACAATAGTAACATCATGGTGAAAGACGATGGACA
ACTGTTTCATATAGATTTTGGACACTTTTTGGATCACAAGAAGAAAAAATTTGGTTATAAACGAGAACGT
GTGCCATTTGTTTTGACACAGGATTTCTTAATAGTGATTAGTAAAGGAGCCCAAGAATGCACAAAGACAA
GAGAATTTGAGAGGTTTCAGGAGATGTGTTACAAGGCTTATCTAGCTATTCGACAGCATGCCAATCTCTT
CATAAATCTTTTCTCAATGATGCTTGGCTCTGGAATGCCAGAACTACAATCTTTTGATGACATTGCATAC
ATTCGAAAGACCCTAGCCTTAGATAAAACTGAGCAAGAGGCTTTGGAGTATTTCATGAAACAAATGAATG
ATGCACATCATGGTGGCTGGACAACAAAAATGGATTGGATCTTCCACACAATTAAACAGCATGCATTGAA
CTAGAACCCAGCTTTCTTGTACAAAGTGGTGATATCCAATTAACCCTCACTAAAGGTATTATGAGAAAGT
TGAATAGTAGCCCTATAGTGAGTCGTATTACCACCCAACTTTTCTATACAAAGTGGTTGATATCCAGCAC
AGTGGCGGCCGCTCGAGTCTAGAGGGCCCGCGGTTCGAAGGTAAGCCTATCCCTAACCCTCTCCTCGGTC
TCGATTCTACGCGTACCGGTTAGTAATGAGATCCCTCCCCCCCCCCTAACGTTACTGGCCGAAGCCGCTT
GGAATAAGGCCGGTGTGCGTTTGTCTATATGTTATTTTCCACCATATTGCCGTCTTTTGGCAATGTGAGG
GCCCGGAAACCTGGCCCTGTCTTCTTGACGAGCATTCCTAGGGGTCTTTCCCCTCTCGCCAAAGGAATGC
AAGGTCTGTTGAATGTCGTGAAGGAAGCAGTTCCTCTGGAAGCTTCTTGAAGACAAACAACGTCTGTAGC
GACCCTTTGCAGGCAGCGGAACCCCCCACCTGGCGACAGGTGCCTCTGCGGCCAAAAGCCACGTGTATAA
GATACACCTGCAAAGGCGGCACAACCCCAGTGCCACGTTGTGAGTTGGATAGTTGTGGAAAGAGTCAAAT
GGCTCTCCTCAAGCGTATTCAACAAGGGGCTGAAGGATGCCCAGAAGGTACCCCATTGTATGGGATCTGA
TCTGGGGCCTCGGTGCACATGCTTTACATGTGTTTAGTCGAGGTTAAAAAAACGTCTAGGCCCCCCGAAC
CACGGGGACGTGGTTTTCCTTTGAAAAACACGATGATAATATGGCCACACATATGGTGAGCAAGGGCGAG
GAGCTGTTCACCGGGGTGGTGCCCATCCTGGTCGAGCTGGACGGCGACGTAAACGGCCACAAGTTCAGCG
TGTCCGGCGAGGGCGAGGGCGATGCCACCTACGGCAAGCTGACCCTGAAGTTCATCTGCACCACCGGCAA
GCTGCCCGTGCCCTGGCCCACCCTCGTGACCACCCTGACCTACGGCGTGCAGTGCTTCAGCCGCTACCCC
GACCACATGAAGCAGCACGACTTCTTCAAGTCCGCCATGCCCGAAGGCTACGTCCAGGAGCGCACCATCT
TCTTCAAGGACGACGGCAACTACAAGACCCGCGCCGAGGTGAAGTTCGAGGGCGACACCCTGGTGAACCG
CATCGAGCTGAAGGGCATCGACTTCAAGGAGGACGGCAACATCCTGGGGCACAAGCTGGAGTACAACTAC
AACAGCCACAACGTCTATATCATGGCCGACAAGCAGAAGAACGGCATCAAGGTGAACTTCAAGATCCGCC
ACAACATCGAGGACGGCAGCGTGCAGCTCGCCGACCACTACCAGCAGAACACCCCCATCGGCGACGGCCC
CGTGCTGCTGCCCGACAACCACTACCTGAGCACCCAGTCCGCCCTGAGCAAAGACCCCAACGAGAAGCGC
GATCACATGGTCCTGCTGGAGTTCGTGACCGCCGCCGGGATCACTCTCGGCATGGACGAGCTGTACAAGT
AAATCGATAGATCCTAATCAACCTCTGGATTACAAAATTTGTGAAAGATTGACTGGTATTCTTAACTATG
TTGCTCCTTTTACGCTATGTGGATACGCTGCTTTAATGCCTTTGTATCATGCTATTGCTTCCCGTATGGC
TTTCATTTTCTCCTCCTTGTATAAATCCTGGTTGCTGTCTCTTTATGAGGAGTTGTGGCCCGTTGTCAGG
CAACGTGGCGTGGTGTGCACTGTGTTTGCTGACGCAACCCCCACTGGTTGGGGCATTGCCACCACCTGTC
AGCTCCTTTCCGGGACTTTCGCTTTCCCCCTCCCTATTGCCACGGCGGAACTCATCGCCGCCTGCCTTGC
CCGCTGCTGGACAGGGGCTCGGCTGTTGGGCACTGACAATTCCGTGGTGTTGTCGGGGAAATCATCGTCC
TTTCCTTGGCTGCTCGCCTGTGTTGCCACCTGGATTCTGCGCGGGACGTCCTTCTGCTACGTCCCTTCGG
CCCTCAATCCAGCGGACCTTCCTTCCCGCGGCCTGCTGCCGGCTCTGCGGCCTCTTCCGCGTCTTCGCCT
TCGCCCTCAGACGAGTCGGATCTCCCTTTGGGCCGCCTCCCCGCCTGAGATCCTTTAAGACCAATGACTT
ACAAGGCAGCTGTAGATCTTAGCCACTTTTTAAAAGAAAAGGGGGGACTGGAAGGGCTAATTCACTCCCA
ACGAAGACAAGATCTGCTTTTTGCTTGTACTGGGTCTCTCTGGTTAGACCAGATCTGAGCCTGGGAGCTC
TCTGGCTAACTAGGGAACCCACTGCTTAAGCCTCAATAAAGCTTGCCTTGAGTGCTTCAAGTAGTGTGTG
CCCGTCTGTTGTGTGACTCTGGTAACTAGAGATCCCTCAGACCCTTTTAGTCAGTGTGGAAAATCTCTAG
CAGTAGTAGTTCATGTCATCTTATTATTCAGTATTTATAACTTGCAAAGAAATGAATATCAGAGAGTGAG
AGGCCCGGGTTAATTAAGGAAAGGGCTAGATCATTCTTGAAGACGAAAGGGCCTCGTGATACGCCTATTT
TTATAGGTTAATGTCATGATAATAATGGTTTCTTAGACGTCAGGTGGCACTTTTCGGGGAAATGTGCGCG
GAACCCCTATTTGTTTATTTTTCTAAATACATTCAAATATGTATCCGCTCATGAGACAATAACCCTGATA
AATGCTTCAATAATATTGAAAAAGGAAGAGTATGAGTATTCAACATTTCCGTGTCGCCCTTATTCCCTTT
TTTGCGGCATTTTGCCTTCCTGTTTTTGCTCACCCAGAAACGCTGGTGAAAGTAAAAGATGCTGAAGATC
AGTTGGGTGCACGAGTGGGTTACATCGAACTGGATCTCAACAGCGGTAAGATCCTTGAGAGTTTTCGCCC
CGAAGAACGTTTTCCAATGATGAGCACTTTTAAAGTTCTGCTATGTGGCGCGGTATTATCCCGTGTTGAC
GCCGGGCAAGAGCAACTCGGTCGCCGCATACACTATTCTCAGAATGACTTGGTTGAGTACTCACCAGTCA
CAGAAAAGCATCTTACGGATGGCATGACAGTAAGAGAATTATGCAGTGCTGCCATAACCATGAGTGATAA
CACTGCGGCCAACTTACTTCTGACAACGATCGGAGGACCGAAGGAGCTAACCGCTTTTTTGCACAACATG
GGGGATCATGTAACTCGCCTTGATCGTTGGGAACCGGAGCTGAATGAAGCCATACCAAACGACGAGCGTG
ACACCACGATGCCTGTAGCAATGGCAACAACGTTGCGCAAACTATTAACTGGCGAACTACTTACTCTAGC
TTCCCGGCAACAATTAATAGACTGGATGGAGGCGGATAAAGTTGCAGGACCACTTCTGCGCTCGGCCCTT
CCGGCTGGCTGGTTTATTGCTGATAAATCTGGAGCCGGTGAGCGTGGGTCTCGCGGTATCATTGCAGCAC
TGGGGCCAGATGGTAAGCCCTCCCGTATCGTAGTTATCTACACGACGGGGAGTCAGGCAACTATGGATGA
ACGAAATAGACAGATCGCTGAGATAGGTGCCTCACTGATTAAGCATTGGTAACTGTCAGACCAAGTTTAC
TCATATATACTTTAGATTGATTTAAAACTTCATTTTTAATTTAAAAGGATCTAGGTGAAGATCCTTTTTG
ATAATCTCATGACCAAAATCCCTTAACGTGAGTTTTCGTTCCACTGAGCGTCAGACCCCGTAGAAAAGAT
CAAAGGATCTTCTTGAGATCCTTTTTTTCTGCGCGTAATCTGCTGCTTGCAAACAAAAAAACCACCGCTA
CCAGCGGTGGTTTGTTTGCCGGATCAAGAGCTACCAACTCTTTTTCCGAAGGTAACTGGCTTCAGCAGAG
CGCAGATACCAAATACTGTTCTTCTAGTGTAGCCGTAGTTAGGCCACCACTTCAAGAACTCTGTAGCACC
GCCTACATACCTCGCTCTGCTAATCCTGTTACCAGTGGCTGCTGCCAGTGGCGATAAGTCGTGTCTTACC
GGGTTGGACTCAAGACGATAGTTACCGGATAAGGCGCAGCGGTCGGGCTGAACGGGGGGTTCGTGCACAC
AGCCCAGCTTGGAGCGAACGACCTACACCGAACTGAGATACCTACAGCGTGAGCTATGAGAAAGCGCCAC
GCTTCCCGAAGGGAGAAAGGCGGACAGGTATCCGGTAAGCGGCAGGGTCGGAACAGGAGAGCGCACGAGG
GAGCTTCCAGGGGGAAACGCCTGGTATCTTTATAGTCCTGTCGGGTTTCGCCACCTCTGACTTGAGCGTC
GATTTTTGTGATGCTCGTCAGGGGGGCGGAGCCTATGGAAAAACGCCAGCAACGCGGCCTTTTTACGGTT
CCTGGCCTTTTGCTGGCCTTTTGCTCACATGTTCTTTCCTGCGTTATCCCCTGATTCTGTGGATAACCGT
ATTACCGCCTTTGAGTGAGCTGATACCGCTCGCCGCAGCCGAACGACCGAGCGCAGCGAGTCAGTGAGCG
AGGAAGCGGAAGAGCGCCCAATACGCAAACCGCCTCTCCCCGCGCGTTGGCCGATTCATTAATGCAGCAA
GCTCATGGCTGACTAATTTTTTTTATTTATGCAGAGGCCGAGGCCGCCTCGGCCTCTGAGCTATTCCAGA
AGTAGTGAGGAGGCTTTTTTGGAGGCCTAGGCTTTTGCAAAAAGCTCCCCGTGGCACGACAGGTTTCCCG
ACTGGAAAGCGGGCAGTGAGCGCAACGCAATTAATGTGAGTTAGCTCACTCATTAGGCACCCCAGGCTTT
ACACTTTATGCTTCCGGCTCGTATGTTGTGTGGAATTGTGAGCGGATAACAATTTCACACAGGAAACAGC
TATGACATGATTACGAATTTCACAAATAAAGCATTTTTTTCACTGCATTCTAGTTGTGGTTTGTCCAAAC
TCATCAATGTATCTTATCATGTCTGGATCAACTGGATAACTCAAGCTAACCAAAATCATCCCAAACTTCC
CACCCCATACCCTATTACCACTGCCAATTACCTGTGGTTTCATTTACTCTAAACCTGTGATTCCTCTGAA
TTATTTTCATTTTAAAGAAATTGTATTTGTTAAATATGTACTACAAACTTAGTAGT
Features (pLannotate 1.2.2; 30 found; start..end, strand, type, name):
    377..634     +  LTR            5' LTR (truncated): truncated 5' long terminal repeat (LTR) from HIV-1
    681..806     +  misc_feature   HIV-1 Ψ: packaging signal of human immunodeficiency virus type 1
    790..1128    +  CDS            HIV-1 gag (fragment): gag protein from human immunodeficiency virus 1; gag
   1303..1536    +  misc_feature   RRE: The Rev response element (RRE) of HIV-1 allows for Rev-dependent mRNA export from the nucleus to the cytoplasm.
   1913..2013    +  CDS            Rev (fragment): human immunodeficiency virus 1 (HIV-1) Rev protein; rev; enhances nuclear export of unspliced and incompletely spliced viral mRNAs
   2058..2175    +  misc_feature   cPPT/CTS: central polypurine tract and central termination sequence of HIV-1
   2223..3401    +  promoter       EF-1α promoter: strong constitutive promoter for human elongation factor EF-1α
   3422..3442    +  protein_bind   attB1: mutant version of attB; core recombination site for the Gateway® BP reaction BP Clonase™
   3448..6651    +  CDS            PIK3CA: PK3CA_HUMAN - Experimental evidence at protein level: Swiss-Prot protein existence level 1. Phosphoinositide-3-kinase (PI3K) phosphorylates phosphatidylinositol (PI) and its phosphorylated derivatives at position 3 of the inositol ring to produce 3-phosphoinositides (PubMed:15135396, PubMed:23936502, PubMed:28676499). Uses ATP and PtdIns(4,5)P2 (phosphatidylinositol 4,5-bisphosphate) to generate phosphatidylinositol 3,4,5-trisphosphate (PIP3) (PubMed:15135396, PubMed:28676499). PIP3 plays a key role by recruiting PH domain- containing proteins to the membrane, including AKT1 and PDPK1, activat
   6656..6680    -  protein_bind   attB2: mutant version of attB; recombination site for the Gateway® BP reaction BP Clonase™
   6688..6706    +  promoter       T3 promoter: promoter for bacteriophage T3 RNA polymerase
   6732..6750    -  promoter       T7 promoter: promoter for bacteriophage T7 RNA polymerase
   6756..6774    -  protein_bind   attB4 (fragment): mutant version of attB; core recombination site for the Gateway® BP reaction BP Clonase™
   6830..6871    +  CDS            V5 tag: epitope tag from simian virus 5
   6997..7459    +  misc_feature   IRES: internal ribosome entry site (IRES) of the encephalomyocarditis virus (EMCV)
   7473..8192    +  CDS            EGFP: the original enhanced GFP (Yang et al., 1996) mammalian codon-optimized
   8206..8794    +  misc_feature   WPRE: woodchuck hepatitis virus posttranscriptional regulatory element
   8802..8867    +  CDS            nef (fragment): NEF_HV1Z2 - Experimental evidence at protein level: Swiss-Prot protein existence level 1. Extracellular Nef protein targets CD4(+) T-lymphocytes for apoptosis by interacting with CXCR4 surface receptors. From Human immunodeficiency virus type 1 group M subtype D (isolate Z2/CDC-Z34) (HIV-1).
   8869..9102    +  LTR            3' LTR (ΔU3): self-inactivating 3' long terminal repeat (LTR) from HIV-1
   9307..9411    +  promoter       AmpR promoter: bla
   9412..10272   +  CDS            AmpR: β-lactamase; bla; confers resistance to ampicillin, carbenicillin, and related antibiotics
  10443..11031   +  rep_origin     ori: high-copy-number ColE1/pMB1/pBR322/pUC origin of replication
  11214..11268   +  CDS            lacI (fragment): lac repressor; lacI; The lac repressor binds to the lac operator to inhibit transcription in E. coli. This inhibition can be relieved by adding lactose or isopropyl-β-D-thiogalactopyranoside (IPTG).
  11274..11367   +  rep_origin     SV40 ori (fragment): SV40 origin of replication
  11392..11429   +  CDS            lacI (fragment): lac repressor; lacI; The lac repressor binds to the lac operator to inhibit transcription in E. coli. This inhibition can be relieved by adding lactose or isopropyl-β-D-thiogalactopyranoside (IPTG).
  11442..11463   +  protein_bind   CAP binding site: CAP binding activates transcription in the presence of cAMP. E. coli catabolite activator protein
  11478..11508   +  promoter       lac promoter: promoter for the E. coli lac operon
  11512..11534   +  protein_bind   lac operator (fragment): The lac repressor binds to the lac operator to inhibit transcription in E. coli. This inhibition can be relieved by adding lactose or isopropyl-β-D-thiogalactopyranoside (IPTG). lac repressor encoded by lacI
  11566..11649   +  polyA_signal   SV40 poly(A) signal (fragment): SV40 polyadenylation signal
  11816..329     +  CDS            nef (fragment) (across the origin): NEF_HV1BR - Experimental evidence at protein level: Swiss-Prot protein existence level 1. Extracellular Nef protein targets CD4(+) T-lymphocytes for apoptosis by interacting with CXCR4 surface receptors (PubMed:14990729). From Human immunodeficiency virus type 1 group M subtype B (isolate BRU/LAI) (HIV-1).
