[The description below was written by a language model from this plasmid's Addgene catalogue record and pLannotate feature annotations shown in this document.]
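Description:
pHAGE-PIK3CA-E453K is an 11.8 kb HIV-1-based lentiviral expression plasmid built on the pHAGE backbone for delivering a mutant form of human PIK3CA, the p110-alpha catalytic subunit of phosphoinositide 3-kinase, into mammalian cells. It is propagated in E. coli through a high-copy ColE1/pUC-type origin and selected with ampicillin via the bla (AmpR) gene. The viral portion carries a truncated 5' LTR, the Ψ packaging signal with an adjoining gag fragment, the Rev response element for Rev-dependent nuclear export of the genomic RNA, the cPPT/CTS element, and a ΔU3 self-inactivating 3' LTR. This means the integrated provirus lacks LTR promoter activity and expression depends on the internal promoter. Packaging functions are not encoded on the plasmid and must be supplied in trans.

The payload is driven by the constitutive human EF-1α promoter. The PIK3CA open reading frame carrying the E453K substitution was introduced by Gateway recombination and is flanked by attB1 and attB2 sites. Downstream lie short T3 and T7 promoter sequences, an attB4 fragment and a V5 epitope sequence. The record does not establish whether the V5 tag is translated in frame with PIK3CA, so it should not be assumed to be a fusion. An EMCV IRES followed by EGFP places a fluorescent reporter on the same transcript, allowing transduced cells to be identified or sorted, and a WPRE enhances transcript expression.

The construct comes from a collection made for systematic functional annotation of somatic cancer mutations. It is suited to stable expression of this PIK3CA variant to assess its effects on signalling and cell phenotype.
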