Addgene plasmid #116482: pHAGE-PIK3CA-E453K
Purpose: Lentiviral expression of PIK3CA E453K
Depositing lab: Gordon Mills & Kenneth Scott. Publication: Systematic Functional Annotation of Somatic Mutations in Cancer. Ng PK, Li J, Jeong KJ, Shao S, Chen H, Tsang YH, Sengupta S, Wang Z, Bhavana VH, Tran R, Soewito S, Minussi DC, Moreno D, Kong K, Dogruluk T, Lu H, Gao J, Tokheim C, Zhou DC, Johnson AM, Zeng J, Ip CKM, Ju Z, Wester M, Yu S, Li Y, Vellano CP, Schultz N, Karchin R, Ding L, Lu Y, Cheung LWT, Chen K, Shaw KR, Meric-Bernstam F, Scott KL, Yi S, Sahni N, Liang H, Mills GB. Cancer Cell. 2018 Mar 12;33(3):450-462.e10. doi: 10.1016/j.ccell.2018.01.021. PubMed 29533785.
Backbone
  Vector backbone: pHAGE
  Vector type: Lentiviral
Growth in bacteria
  Bacterial resistance: Ampicillin, 100 μg/mL
  Growth temperature: 37°C
  Growth strain: Stbl3
  Copy number: High Copy
Gene/Insert
  Gene/Insert name: PIK3CA
  Species: H. sapiens (human)
  Mutation: E453K
  Entrez Gene: PIK3CA (a.k.a. CCM4, CLAPO, CLOVE, CWS5, HMH, MCAP, MCM, MCMTC, PI3K, PI3K-alpha, p110-alpha)
  Cloning method: Gateway Cloning
Terms and licenses: Academic/Nonprofit Terms; Industry Terms: Not Available to Industry
How to cite: pHAGE-PIK3CA-E453K was a gift from Gordon Mills & Kenneth Scott (Addgene plasmid # 116482)
