>Addgene plasmid #116482 | pHAGE-PIK3CA-E453K | depositor partial sequence | sequence record 219356 | insert
ATGCCTCCACGACCATCATCAGGTGAACTGTGGGGCATCCACTTGATGCCCCCAAGAATCCTAGTAGAAT
GTTTACTACCAAATGGAATGATAGTGACTTTAGAATGCCTCCGTGAGGCTACATTAATAACCATAAAGCA
TGAACTATTTAAAGAAGCAAGAAAATACCCCCTCCATCAACTTCTTCAAGATGAATCTTCTTACATTTTC
GTAAGTGTTACTCAAGAAGCAGAAAGGGAAGAATTTTTTGATGAAACAAGACGACTTTGTGACCTTCGGC
TTTTTCAACCCTTTTTAAAAGTAATTGAACCAGTAGGCAACCGTGAAGAAAAGATCCTCAATCGAGAAAT
TGGTTTTGCTATCGGCATGCCAGTGTGTGAATTTGATATGGTTAAAGATCCAGAAGTACAGGACTTCCGA
AGAAATATTCTGAACGTTTGTAAAGAAGCTGTGGATCTTAGGGACCTCAATTCACCTCATAGTAGAGCAA
TGTATGTCTATCCTCCAAATGTAGAATCTTCACCAGAATTGCCAAAGCACATATATAATAAATTAGATAA
AGGGCAAATAATAGTGGTGATCTGGGTAATAGTTTCTCCAAATAATGACAAGCAGAAGTATACTCTGAAA
ATCAACCATGACTGTGTACCAGAACAAGTAATTGCTGAAGCAATCAGGAAAAAAACTCGAAGTATGTTGC
TATCCTCTGAACAACTAAAACTCTGTGTTTTAGAATATCAGGGCAAGTATATTTTAAAAGTGTGTGGATG
TGATGAATACTTCCTAGAAAAATATCCTCTGAGTCAGTATAAGTATATAAGAAGCTGTATAATGCTTGGG
AGGATGCCCAATTTGATGTTGATGGCTAAAGAAAGCCTTTATTCTCAACTGCCAATGGACTGTTTTACAA
TGCCATCTTATTCCAGACGCATTTCCACAGCTACACCATATATGAATGGAGAAACATCTACAAAATCCCT
TTGGGTTATAAATAGTGCACTCAGAATAAAAATTCTTTGTGCAACCTACGTGAATGTAAATATTCGAGAC
ATTGATAAGATCTATGTTCGAACAGGTATCTACCATGGAGGAGAACCCTTATGTGACAATGTGAACACTC
AAAGAGTACCTTGTTCCAATCCCAGGTGGAATGAATGGCTGAATTATGATATATACATTCCTGATCTTCC
TCGTGCTGCTCGACTTTGCCTTTCCATTTGCTCTGTTAAAGGCCGAAAGGGTGCTAAAGAGGAACACTGT
CCATTGGCATGGGGAAATATAAACTTGTTTGATTACACAGACACTCTAGTATCTGGAAAAATGGCTTTGA
ATCTTTGGCCAGTACCTCATGGATTAGAAGATTTGCTGAACCCTATTGGTGTTACTGGATCAAATCCAAA
TAAAGAAACTCCATGCTTAGAGTTGGAGTTTGACTGGTTCAGCAGTGTGGTAAAGTTCCCAGATATGTCA
GTGATTGAAGAGCATGCCAATTGGTCTGTATCCCGAGAAGCAGGATTTAGCTATTCCCACGCAGGACTGA
GTAACAGACTAGCTAGAGACAATGAATTAAGGGAAAATGACAAAGAACAGCTCAAAGCAATTTCTACACG
AGATCCTCTCTCTGAAATCACTGCGCAGGAGAAAGATTTTCTATGGAGTCACAGACACTATTGTGTAACT
ATCCCCGAAATTCTACCCAAATTGCTTCTGTCTGTTAAATGGAATTCTAGAGATGAAGTAGCCCAGATGT
ATTGCTTGGTAAAAGATTGGCCTCCAATCAAACCTGAACAGGCTATGGAACTTCTGGACTGTAATTACCC
AGATCCTATGGTTCGAGGTTTTGCTGTTCGGTGCTTGGAAAAATATTTAACAGATGACAAACTTTCTCAG
TATTTAATTCAGCTAGTACAGGTCCTAAAATATGAACAATATTTGGATAACTTGCTTGTGAGATTTTTAC
TGAAGAAAGCATTGACTAATCAAAGGATTGGGCACTTTTTCTTTTGGCATTTAAAATCTGAGATGCACAA
TAAAACAGTTAGCCAGAGGTTTGGCCTGCTTTTGGAGTCCTATTGTCGTGCATGTGGGATGTATTTGAAG
CACCTGAATAGGCAAGTCGAGGCAATGGAAAAGCTCATTAACTTAACTGACATTCTCAAACAGGAGAAGA
AGGATGAAACACAAAAGGTACAGATGAAGTTTTTAGTTGAGCAAATGAGGCGACCAGATTTCATGGATGC
TCTACAGGGCTTTCTGTCTCCTCTAAACCCTGCTCATCAACTAGGAAACCTCAGGCTTGAAGAGTGTCGA
ATTATGTCCTCTGCAAAAAGGCCACTGTGGTTGAATTGGGAGAACCCAGACATCATGTCAGAGTTACTGT
TTCAGAACAATGAGATCATCTTTAAAAATGGGGATGATTTACGGCAAGATATGCTAACACTTCAAATTAT
TCGTATTATGGAAAATATCTGGCAAAATCAAGGTCTTGATCTTCGAATGTTACCTTATGGTTGTCTGTCA
ATCGGTGACTGTGTGGGACTTATTGAGGTGGTGCGAAATTCTCACACTATTATGCAAATTCAGTGCAAAG
GCGGCTTGAAAGGTGCACTGCAGTTCAACAGCCACACACTACATCAGTGGCTCAAAGACAAGAACAAAGG
AGAAATATATGATGCAGCCATTGACCTGTTTACACGTTCATGTGCTGGATACTGTGTAGCTACCTTCATT
TTGGGAATTGGAGATCGTCACAATAGTAACATCATGGTGAAAGACGATGGACAACTGTTTCATATAGATT
TTGGACACTTTTTGGATCACAAGAAGAAAAAATTTGGTTATAAACGAGAACGTGTGCCATTTGTTTTGAC
ACAGGATTTCTTAATAGTGATTAGTAAAGGAGCCCAAGAATGCACAAAGACAAGAGAATTTGAGAGGTTT
CAGGAGATGTGTTACAAGGCTTATCTAGCTATTCGACAGCATGCCAATCTCTTCATAAATCTTTTCTCAA
TGATGCTTGGCTCTGGAATGCCAGAACTACAATCTTTTGATGACATTGCATACATTCGAAAGACCCTAGC
CTTAGATAAAACTGAGCAAGAGGCTTTGGAGTATTTCATGAAACAAATGAATGATGCACATCATGGTGGC
TGGACAACAAAAATGGATTGGATCTTCCACACAATTAAACAGCATGCATTGAACTGA
